Addgene plasmid #14241: pAG415GAL-ccdB-HA
Purpose: (Empty Backbone)
Depositing lab: Susan Lindquist. Depositing organization: Whitehead Institute for Biomedical Research. Publication: A suite of Gateway cloning vectors for high-throughput genetic analysis in Saccharomyces cerevisiae. Alberti S, Gitler AD, Lindquist S. Yeast. 2007 Oct . 24(10):913-9. 10.1002/yea.1502 PubMed 17583893.
Backbone
  Vector backbone: pRS415
  Vector type: Yeast Expression ; Gateway Destination
  Selectable markers: LEU2
Growth in bacteria
  Bacterial resistance: Chloramphenicol and Ampicillin, 25 & 100 μg/mL
  Growth temperature: 37°C
  Growth strain: ccdB Survival
  Growth instructions: DB3.1, ccdB Survival
  Copy number: Unknown
Gene/Insert
  Gene/Insert name: None
  Tag / fusion protein: 3HA (C terminal on backbone)
  Cloning method: Gateway Cloning
  Sequencing primers: 5′ GAL1
Terms and licenses: Academic/Nonprofit Terms; Industry Terms: Not Available to Industry
Depositor comments: Type of plasmid: CEN. This plasmid contains the Gateway technology from Invitrogen; Invitrogen requires purchasing of Gateway Clonase for carrying out the Gateway recombinational cloning reaction http://www.invitrogen.com Please note that the full plasmid sequence is provided as a reference only, and may not match the exact sequence of the plasmid.
How to cite: pAG415GAL-ccdB-HA was a gift from Susan Lindquist (Addgene plasmid # 14241)
