[The description below was written by a language model from this plasmid's Addgene catalogue record and pLannotate feature annotations shown in this document.]
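Description:
pAG415GAL-ccdB-HA is an empty Gateway destination vector for galactose-inducible protein expression in Saccharomyces cerevisiae, built on the pRS415 shuttle backbone. It is a centromeric plasmid: a CEN6/ARS element provides stable, low-copy maintenance in yeast, and the LEU2 gene under its own promoter allows selection in leucine auxotrophs. In E. coli it replicates from a ColE1/pUC-type origin and carries β-lactamase for ampicillin selection. An f1 origin and remnants of the pBluescript-derived lacZα/MCS region, with flanking T3 and T7 promoters, are also present.

The expression unit consists of the GAL1 promoter, regulated by Gal4 and induced by galactose, followed by the Gateway cassette, a 3xHA epitope tag and the CYC1 transcription terminator. The cassette is bounded by attR1 and attR2 and contains a chloramphenicol acetyltransferase gene and the ccdB toxin gene. Because CcdB poisons DNA gyrase in ordinary E. coli strains, the unrecombined vector must be propagated in a ccdB-tolerant host, with chloramphenicol helping to retain the cassette. In an LR recombination with an entry clone, the cassette is replaced by the gene of interest, and ccdB then serves as a counter-selection against unreacted vector in standard strains. An open reading frame lacking a stop codon and transferred in frame is expressed as a fusion with three C-terminal HA tags, useful for immunodetection or immunoprecipitation.

The plasmid belongs to a suite of yeast Gateway vectors designed for high-throughput genetic analysis. The depositor notes that the full sequence is a reference only and may not match the physical plasmid exactly.
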