Features (pLannotate 1.2.2; 31 found; start..end, strand, type, name):
     70..573     -  misc_feature   CEN/ARS: S. cerevisiae CEN6 centromere fused to an autonomously replicating sequence
    610..714     +  promoter       AmpR promoter: bla
    715..1575    +  CDS            AmpR: β-lactamase; bla; confers resistance to ampicillin, carbenicillin, and related antibiotics
   1746..2334    +  rep_origin     ori: high-copy-number ColE1/pMB1/pBR322/pUC origin of replication
   2517..2609    +  CDS            lacI (fragment): lac repressor; lacI; The lac repressor binds to the lac operator to inhibit transcription in E. coli. This inhibition can be relieved by adding lactose or isopropyl-β-D-thiogalactopyranoside (IPTG).
   2622..2643    +  protein_bind   CAP binding site: CAP binding activates transcription in the presence of cAMP. E. coli catabolite activator protein
   2658..2688    +  promoter       lac promoter: promoter for the E. coli lac operon
   2696..2712    +  protein_bind   lac operator: The lac repressor binds to the lac operator to inhibit transcription in E. coli. This inhibition can be relieved by adding lactose or isopropyl-β-D-thiogalactopyranoside (IPTG). lac repressor encoded by lacI
   2757..2775    +  promoter       T3 promoter: promoter for bacteriophage T3 RNA polymerase
   2799..3240    +  promoter       GAL1 promoter: S. cerevisiae GAL1; inducible promoter, regulated by Gal4
   3255..3275    +  misc_feature   MCS (fragment): pBluescript multiple cloning site
   3279..3403    +  protein_bind   attR1: mutant version of attR; recombination site for the Gateway® LR reaction LR Clonase™
   3428..3458    +  promoter       lac UV5 promoter: E. coli lac promoter with an "up" mutation
   3482..3511    +  promoter       cat promoter (fragment): promoter of the E. coli cat gene encoding chloramphenicol acetyltransferase
   3512..4171    +  CDS            CmR: chloramphenicol acetyltransferase; cat; confers resistance to chloramphenicol
   4353..4511    +  CDS            ccdA (fragment): CCDA_ECO57 - Also known as H, letA. Experimental evidence at protein level: Swiss-Prot protein existence level 1. Antitoxin component of a type II toxin-antitoxin (TA) system which inhibits the post-segregational killing (PSK) of plasmid-free cells, also referred to as a plasmid addiction system. Binds to and blocks the activity of CcdB; will also remove bound CcdB protein from the CcdB-GyrA complex by forming a CcdA-CcdB complex, a process termed rejuvenation. Functions as a transcriptional corepressor for the ccdAB operon, repression also requires CcdB (By similarity). From Escherichia coli
   4516..4818    +  CDS            ccdB: CCDB_ECOLI - Also known as G, letB, letD. Experimental evidence at protein level: Swiss-Prot protein existence level 1. Toxic component of a type II toxin-antitoxin (TA) system, functioning in plasmid maintainence. Responsible for the post- segregational killing (PSK) of plasmid-free cells, also referred to as a plasmid addiction system. Half-life of over 2 hours. Cell killing by CcdB is accompanied by filamentation, defects in chromosome and plasmid segregation, defects in cell division, formation of anucleate cells, decreased DNA synthesis and plasmid loss. Interferes with the activity of DN
   4862..4986    -  protein_bind   attR2: mutant version of attR; recombination site for the Gateway® LR reaction LR Clonase™
   4990..5017    +  misc_feature   MCS (fragment): pBluescript multiple cloning site
   5027..5116    +  CDS            3xHA: three tandem HA epitope tags
   5135..5382    +  terminator     CYC1 terminator: S. cerevisiae CYC1; transcription terminator for CYC1
   5401..5419    -  promoter       T7 promoter: promoter for bacteriophage T7 RNA polymerase
   5427..5582    +  CDS            lacZα (fragment): LacZα fragment of β-galactosidase; lacZ fragment
   5590..6045    +  rep_origin     f1 ori (sequence partly withheld): f1 bacteriophage origin of replication; arrow indicates direction of (+) strand synthesis
   6046..6098    -  misc_feature   bom (fragment): basis of mobility region from pBR322
   6128..6205    +  CDS            YO192_YEAST (fragment): Experimental evidence at protein level: Swiss-Prot protein existence level 1. From Saccharomyces cerevisiae (strain ATCC 204508 / S288c) (Baker's yeast).
   6345..6749    +  promoter       LEU2 promoter: S. cerevisiae LEU2
   6762..7856    +  CDS            LEU2: 3-isopropylmalate dehydrogenase, required for leucine biosynthesis; S. cerevisiae LEU2; yeast auxotrophic marker
   8218..8319    -  CDS            NFS1 (fragment): NFS1_YEAST - Also known as SPL1 From Saccharomyces cerevisiae (strain ATCC 204508 / S288c) (Baker's yeast).
   8332..8382    -  misc_feature   bom (fragment): basis of mobility region from pBR322
   8484..1       -  CDS            rop (fragment) (across the origin): Rop protein, which maintains plasmids at low copy number; rop
>Addgene plasmid #14241 | pAG415GAL-ccdB-HA | depositor full sequence | sequence record 7904 | Author sequence
GACGAAAGGGCCTCGTGATACGCCTATTTTTATAGGTTAATGTCATGATAATAATGGTTTCTTAGGACGG
ATCGCTTGCCTGTAACTTACACGCGCCTCGTATCTTTTAATGATGGAATAATTTGGGAATTTACTCTGTG
TTTATTTATTTTTATGTTTTGTATTTGGATTTTAGAAAGTAAATAAAGAAGGTAGAAGAGTTACGGAATG
AAGAAAAAAAAATAAACAAAGGTTTAAAAAATTTCAACAAAAAGCGTACTTTACATATATATTTATTAGA
CAAGAAAAGCAGATTAAATAGATATACATTCGATTAACGATAAGTAAAATGTAAAATCACAGGATTTTCG
TGTGTGGTCTTCTACACAGACAAGATGAAACAATTCGGCATTAATACCTGAGAGCAGGAAGAGCAAGATA
AAAGGTAGTATTTGTTGGCGATCCCCCTAGAGTCTTTTACATCTTCGGAAAACAAAAACTATTTTTTCTT
TAATTTCTTTTTTTACTTTCTATTTTTAATTTATATATTTATATTAAAAAATTTAAATTATAATTATTTT
TATAGCACGTGATGAAAAGGACCCAGGTGGCACTTTTCGGGGAAATGTGCGCGGAACCCCTATTTGTTTA
TTTTTCTAAATACATTCAAATATGTATCCGCTCATGAGACAATAACCCTGATAAATGCTTCAATAATATT
GAAAAAGGAAGAGTATGAGTATTCAACATTTCCGTGTCGCCCTTATTCCCTTTTTTGCGGCATTTTGCCT
TCCTGTTTTTGCTCACCCAGAAACGCTGGTGAAAGTAAAAGATGCTGAAGATCAGTTGGGTGCACGAGTG
GGTTACATCGAACTGGATCTCAACAGCGGTAAGATCCTTGAGAGTTTTCGCCCCGAAGAACGTTTTCCAA
TGATGAGCACTTTTAAAGTTCTGCTATGTGGCGCGGTATTATCCCGTATTGACGCCGGGCAAGAGCAACT
CGGTCGCCGCATACACTATTCTCAGAATGACTTGGTTGAGTACTCACCAGTCACAGAAAAGCATCTTACG
GATGGCATGACAGTAAGAGAATTATGCAGTGCTGCCATAACCATGAGTGATAACACTGCGGCCAACTTAC
TTCTGACAACGATCGGAGGACCGAAGGAGCTAACCGCTTTTTTGCACAACATGGGGGATCATGTAACTCG
CCTTGATCGTTGGGAACCGGAGCTGAATGAAGCCATACCAAACGACGAGCGTGACACCACGATGCCTGTA
GCAATGGCAACAACGTTGCGCAAACTATTAACTGGCGAACTACTTACTCTAGCTTCCCGGCAACAATTAA
TAGACTGGATGGAGGCGGATAAAGTTGCAGGACCACTTCTGCGCTCGGCCCTTCCGGCTGGCTGGTTTAT
TGCTGATAAATCTGGAGCCGGTGAGCGTGGGTCTCGCGGTATCATTGCAGCACTGGGGCCAGATGGTAAG
CCCTCCCGTATCGTAGTTATCTACACGACGGGGAGTCAGGCAACTATGGATGAACGAAATAGACAGATCG
CTGAGATAGGTGCCTCACTGATTAAGCATTGGTAACTGTCAGACCAAGTTTACTCATATATACTTTAGAT
TGATTTAAAACTTCATTTTTAATTTAAAAGGATCTAGGTGAAGATCCTTTTTGATAATCTCATGACCAAA
ATCCCTTAACGTGAGTTTTCGTTCCACTGAGCGTCAGACCCCGTAGAAAAGATCAAAGGATCTTCTTGAG
ATCCTTTTTTTCTGCGCGTAATCTGCTGCTTGCAAACAAAAAAACCACCGCTACCAGCGGTGGTTTGTTT
GCCGGATCAAGAGCTACCAACTCTTTTTCCGAAGGTAACTGGCTTCAGCAGAGCGCAGATACCAAATACT
GTCCTTCTAGTGTAGCCGTAGTTAGGCCACCACTTCAAGAACTCTGTAGCACCGCCTACATACCTCGCTC
TGCTAATCCTGTTACCAGTGGCTGCTGCCAGTGGCGATAAGTCGTGTCTTACCGGGTTGGACTCAAGACG
ATAGTTACCGGATAAGGCGCAGCGGTCGGGCTGAACGGGGGGTTCGTGCACACAGCCCAGCTTGGAGCGA
ACGACCTACACCGAACTGAGATACCTACAGCGTGAGCTATGAGAAAGCGCCACGCTTCCCGAAGGGAGAA
AGGCGGACAGGTATCCGGTAAGCGGCAGGGTCGGAACAGGAGAGCGCACGAGGGAGCTTCCAGGGGGAAA
CGCCTGGTATCTTTATAGTCCTGTCGGGTTTCGCCACCTCTGACTTGAGCGTCGATTTTTGTGATGCTCG
TCAGGGGGGCGGAGCCTATGGAAAAACGCCAGCAACGCGGCCTTTTTACGGTTCCTGGCCTTTTGCTGGC
CTTTTGCTCACATGTTCTTTCCTGCGTTATCCCCTGATTCTGTGGATAACCGTATTACCGCCTTTGAGTG
AGCTGATACCGCTCGCCGCAGCCGAACGACCGAGCGCAGCGAGTCAGTGAGCGAGGAAGCGGAAGAGCGC
CCAATACGCAAACCGCCTCTCCCCGCGCGTTGGCCGATTCATTAATGCAGCTGGCACGACAGGTTTCCCG
ACTGGAAAGCGGGCAGTGAGCGCAACGCAATTAATGTGAGTTACCTCACTCATTAGGCACCCCAGGCTTT
ACACTTTATGCTTCCGGCTCCTATGTTGTGTGGAATTGTGAGCGGATAACAATTTCACACAGGAAACAGC
TATGACCATGATTACGCCAAGCGCGCAATTAACCCTCACTAAAGGGAACAAAAGCTGGAGCTCTAGTACG
GATTAGAAGCCGCCGAGCGGGCGACAGCCCTCCGACGGAAGACTCTCCTCCGTGCGTCCTCGTCTTCACC
GGTCGCGTTCCTGAAACGCAGATGTGCCTCGCGCCGCACTGCTCCGAACAATAAAGATTCTACAATACTA
GCTTTTATGGTTATGAAGAGGAAAAATTGGCAGTAACCTGGCCCCACAAACCTTCAAATTAACGAATCAA
ATTAACAACCATAGGATGATAATGCGATTAGTTTTTTAGCCTTATTTCTGGGGTAATTAATCAGCGAAGC
GATGATTTTTGATCTATTAACAGATATATAAATGGAAAAGCTGCATAACCACTTTAACTAATACTTTCAA
CATTTTCAGTTTGTATTACTTCTTATTCAAATGTCATAAAAGTATCAACAAAAAATTGTTAATATACCTC
TATACTTTAACGTCAAGGAGAAAAAACCCCGGATTCTAGAACTAGTGGATCCCCCATCACAAGTTTGTAC
AAAAAAGCTGAACGAGAAACGTAAAATGATATAAATATCAATATATTAAATTAGATTTTGCATAAAAAAC
AGACTACATAATACTGTAAAACACAACATATCCAGTCACTATGGCGGCCGCATTAGGCACCCCAGGCTTT
ACACTTTATGCTTCCGGCTCGTATAATGTGTGGATTTTGAGTTAGGATCCGTCGAGATTTTCAGGAGCTA
AGGAAGCTAAAATGGAGAAAAAAATCACTGGATATACCACCGTTGATATATCCCAATGGCATCGTAAAGA
ACATTTTGAGGCATTTCAGTCAGTTGCTCAATGTACCTATAACCAGACCGTTCAGCTGGATATTACGGCC
TTTTTAAAGACCGTAAAGAAAAATAAGCACAAGTTTTATCCGGCCTTTATTCACATTCTTGCCCGCCTGA
TGAATGCTCATCCGGAATTCCGTATGGCAATGAAAGACGGTGAGCTGGTGATATGGGATAGTGTTCACCC
TTGTTACACCGTTTTCCATGAGCAAACTGAAACGTTTTCATCGCTCTGGAGTGAATACCACGACGATTTC
CGGCAGTTTCTACACATATATTCGCAAGATGTGGCGTGTTACGGTGAAAACCTGGCCTATTTCCCTAAAG
GGTTTATTGAGAATATGTTTTTCGTCTCAGCCAATCCCTGGGTGAGTTTCACCAGTTTTGATTTAAACGT
GGCCAATATGGACAACTTCTTCGCCCCCGTTTTCACCATGGGCAAATATTATACGCAAGGCGACAAGGTG
CTGATGCCGCTGGCGATTCAGGTTCATCATGCCGTCTGTGATGGCTTCCATGTCGGCAGAATGCTTAATG
AATTACAACAGTACTGCGATGAGTGGCAGGGCGGGGCGTAAACGCCGCGTGGATCCGGCTTACTAAAAGC
CAGATAACAGTATGCGTATTTGCGCGCTGATTTTTGCGGTATAAGAATATATACTGATATGTATACCCGA
AGTATGTCAAAAAGAGGTATGCTATGAAGCAGCGTATTACAGTGACAGTTGACAGCGACAGCTATCAGTT
GCTCAAGGCATATATGATGTCAATATCTCCGGTCTGGTAAGCACAACCATGCAGAATGAAGCCCGTCGTC
TGCGTGCCGAACGCTGGAAAGCGGAAAATCAGGAAGGGATGGCTGAGGTCGCCCGGTTTATTGAAATGAA
CGGCTCTTTTGCTGACGAGAACAGGGGCTGGTGAAATGCAGTTTAAGGTTTACACCTATAAAAGAGAGAG
CCGTTATCGTCTGTTTGTGGATGTACAGAGTGATATTATTGACACGCCCGGGCGACGGATGGTGATCCCC
CTGGCCAGTGCACGTCTGCTGTCAGATAAAGTCTCCCGTGAACTTTACCCGGTGGTGCATATCGGGGATG
AAAGCTGGCGCATGATGACCACCGATATGGCCAGTGTGCCGGTCTCCGTTATCGGGGAAGAAGTGGCTGA
TCTCAGCCACCGCGAAAATGACATCAAAAACGCCATTAACCTGATGTTCTGGGGAATATAAATGTCAGGC
TCCCTTATACACAGCCAGTCTGCAGGTCGACCATAGTGACTGGATATGTTGTGTTTTACAGTATTATGTA
GTCTGTTTTTTATGCAAAATCTAATTTAATATATTGATATTTATATCATTTTACGTTTCTCGTTCAGCTT
TCTTGTACAAAGTGGTGATGGGCTGCAGGAATTCGATATCAAGCTTAGGTGGAATGTACCCATACGATGT
TCCTGACTATGCGGGCTATCCCTATGACGTCCCGGACTATGCAGGATCCTATCCATATGACGTTCCAGAT
TACGCTGCTCAGTGCTAACTCGAGTCATGTAATTAGTTATGTCACGCTTACATTCACGCCCTCCCCCCAC
ATCCGCTCTAACCGAAAAGGAAGGAGTTAGACAACCTGAAGTCTAGGTCCCTATTTATTTTTTTATAGTT
ATGTTAGTATTAAGAACGTTATTTATATTTCAAATTTTTCTTTTTTTTCTGTACAGACGCGTGTACGCAT
GTAACATTATACTGAAAACCTTGCTTGAGAAGGTTTTGGGACGCTCGAAGGCTTTAATTTGCGGCCGGTA
CCCAATTCGCCCTATAGTGAGTCGTATTACGCGCGCTCACTGGCCGTCGTTTTACAACGTCGTGACTGGG
AAAACCCTGGCGTTACCCAACTTAATCGCCTTGCAGCACATCCCCCTTTCGCCAGCTGGCGTAATAGCGA
AGAGGCCCGCACCGATCGCCCTTCCCAACAGTTGCGCAGCCTGAATGGCGAATGGCGCG
[124 nt withheld, positions 5590-5713]
C
[91 nt withheld, positions 5715-5805]
A
[49 nt withheld, positions 5807-5855]
CCTTTGACGTTGGAGTCCACGTTCTTT
[37 nt withheld, positions 5883-5919]
ACCCTATCTCGGTCTATTCTTTTGATTTATAAGGGATTTTGCCGATTTCGGCCTATTGGTTAAAAAATGA
GCTGATTTAACAAAAATTTAACGCGAATTTTAACAAAATATTAACGTTTACAATTTCCTGATGCGGTATT
TTCTCCTTACGCATCTGTGCGGTATTTCACACCGCATATCGACGGTCGAGGAGAACTTCTAGTATATCCA
CATACCTAATATTATTGCCTTATTAAAAATGGAATCCCAACAATTACATCAAAATCCACATTCTCTTCAA
AATCAATTGTCCTGTACTTCCTTGTTCATGTGTGTTCAAAAACGTTATATTTATAGGATAATTATACTCT
ATTTCTCAACAAGTAATTGGTTGTTTGGCCGAGCGGTCTAAGGCGCCTGATTCAAGAAATATCTTGACCG
CAGTTAACTGTGGGAATACTCAGGTATCGTAAGATGCAAGAGTTCGAATCTCTTAGCAACCATTATTTTT
TTCCTCAACATAACGAGAACACACAGGGGCGCTATCGCACAGAATCAAATTCGATGACTGGAAATTTTTT
GTTAATTTCAGAGGTCGCCTGACGCATATACCTTTTTCAACTGAAAAATTGGGAGAAAAAGGAAAGGTGA
GAGGCCGGAACCGGCTTTTCATATAGAATAGAGAAGCGTTCATGACTAAATGCTTGCATCACAATACTTG
AAGTTGACAATATTATTTAAGGACCTATTGTTTTTTCCAATAGGTGGTTAGCAATCGTCTTACTTTCTAA
CTTTTCTTACCTTTTACATTTCAGCAATATATATATATATTTCAAGGATATACCATTCTAATGTCTGCCC
CTATGTCTGCCCCTAAGAAGATCGTCGTTTTGCCAGGTGACCACGTTGGTCAAGAAATCACAGCCGAAGC
CATTAAGGTTCTTAAAGCTATTTCTGATGTTCGTTCCAATGTCAAGTTCGATTTCGAAAATCATTTAATT
GGTGGTGCTGCTATCGATGCTACAGGTGTCCCACTTCCAGATGAGGCGCTGGAAGCCTCCAAGAAGGTTG
ATGCCGTTTTGTTAGGTGCTGTGGGTGGTCCTAAATGGGGTACCGGTAGTGTTAGACCTGAACAAGGTTT
ACTAAAAATCCGTAAAGAACTTCAATTGTACGCCAACTTAAGACCATGTAACTTTGCATCCGACTCTCTT
TTAGACTTATCTCCAATCAAGCCACAATTTGCTAAAGGTACTGACTTCGTTGTTGTCAGAGAATTAGTGG
GAGGTATTTACTTTGGTAAGAGAAAGGAAGACGATGGTGATGGTGTCGCTTGGGATAGTGAACAATACAC
CGTTCCAGAAGTGCAAAGAATCACAAGAATGGCCGCTTTCATGGCCCTACAACATGAGCCACCATTGCCT
ATTTGGTCCTTGGATAAAGCTAATGTTTTGGCCTCTTCAAGATTATGGAGAAAAACTGTGGAGGAAACCA
TCAAGAACGAATTCCCTACATTGAAGGTTCAACATCAATTGATTGATTCTGCCGCCATGATCCTAGTTAA
GAACCCAACCCACCTAAATGGTATTATAATCACCAGCAACATGTTTGGTGATATCATCTCCGATGAAGCC
TCCGTTATCCCAGGTTCCTTGGGTTTGTTGCCATCTGCGTCCTTGGCCTCTTTGCCAGACAAGAACACCG
CATTTGGTTTGTACGAACCATGCCACGGTTCTGCTCCAGATTTGCCAAAGAATAAGGTTGACCCTATCGC
CACTATCTTGTCTGCTGCAATGATGTTGAAATTGTCATTGAACTTGCCTGAAGAAGGTAAGGCCATTGAA
GATGCAGTTAAAAAGGTTTTGGATGCAGGTATCAGAACTGGTGATTTAGGTGGTTCCAACAGTACCACCG
AAGTCGGTGATGCTGTCGCCGAAGAAGTTAAGAAAATCCTTGCTTAAAAAGATTCTCTTTTTTTATGATA
TTTGTACATAAACTTTATAAATGAAATTCATAATAGAAACGACACGAAATTACAAAATGGAATATGTTCA
TAGGGTAGACGAAACTATATACGCAATCTACATACATTTATCAAGAAGGAGAAAAAGGAGGATAGTAAAG
GAATACAGGTAAGCAAATTGATACTAATGGCTCAACGTGATAAGGAAAAAGAATTGCACTTTAACATTAA
TATTGACAAGGAGGAGGGCACCACACAAAAAGTTAGGTGTAACAGAAAATCATGAAACTACGATTCCTAA
TTTGATATTGGAGGATTTTCTCTAAAAAAAAAAAAATACAACAAATAAAAAACACTCAATGACCTGACCA
TTTGATGGAGTTTAAGTCAATACCTTCTTGAACCATTTCCCATAATGGTGAAAGTTCCCTCAAGAATTTT
ACTCTGTCAGAAACGGCCTTACGACGTAGTCGATATGGTGCACTCTCAGTACAATCTGCTCTGATGCCGC
ATAGTTAAGCCAGCCCCGACACCCGCCAACACCCGCTGACGCGCCCTGACGGGCTTGTCTGCTCCCGGCA
TCCGCTTACAGACAAGCTGTGACCGTCTCCGGGAGCTGCATGTGTCAGAGGTTTTCACCGTCATCACCGA
AACGCGCGA
