>Addgene plasmid #14241 | pAG415GAL-ccdB-HA | addgene partial sequence | sequence record 20680 | 14241 with pRS_marker
GAGGGAACTTTCACCATTATGGGAAATGGTTCAAGAAGGTATTGACTTAAACTCCATCAAATGGTCAGGT
CATTGAGTGTTTTTTATTTGTTGTATTTTTTTTTTTTTAGAGAAAATCCTCCAATATATAAATTAGGAAT
CATAGTTTCATGATTTTCTGTTACACCTAACTTTTTGTGTGGTGCCCTCCTCCTTGTCAATATTAATGTT
AAAGTGCAATTCTTTTTCCTTATCACGTTGAGCCATTAGTATCAATTTGCTTACCTGTATTCCTTTACAT
CCTCCTTTTTCTCCTTCTTGATAAATGTATGTAGATTGCGTATATAGTTTCGTCTACCCTATGAACATAT
TCCATTTTGTAATTTCGTGTCGTTTCTATTATGAATTTCATTTATAAAGTTTATGTACAAATATCATAAA
AAAAGAGAATCTTTTTAAGCAAGGATTTTCTTAACTTCTTCGGCGACAGCATCACCGACTTCGGTGGTAC
TGTTGGAACCACCTAAATCACCAGTTCTGATACCTGCATCCAAAACCTTTTTAACTGCATCTTCAATGGC
CTTACCTTCTTCAGGCAAGTTCAATGACAATTTCAACATCATT
