>Addgene plasmid #14241 | pAG415GAL-ccdB-HA | addgene partial sequence | sequence record 20681 | 14241 with GW5
TAAAGTGTAAAGCCTGGGGGTGCCTAATGCGGCCGCCATAGTGACTGGATATGTTGTGTTTTACAGTATT
ATGTAGTCTGTTTTTTATGCAAAATCTAATTTAATATATTGATATTTATATCATTTTACGTTTCTCGTTC
AGCTTTTTTGTACAAACTTGTGATGGGGGATCCACTAGTTCTAGAATCCGGGGTTTTTTCTCCTTGACGT
TAAAGTATAGAGGTATATTAACAATTTTTTGTTGATACTTTTATTACATTTGAATAAGAAGTAATACAAA
CCGAAAATGTTGAAAGTATTAGTTAAAGTGGTTATGCAGTTTTTGCATTTATATATCTGTTAATAGATCA
AAAATCATCGCTTCGCTGATTAATTACCCCAGAAATAAGGCTAAAAAACTAATCGCATTATCATCCTATG
GTTGTTAATTTGATTCGTTCATTTGAAGGTTTGTGGGGCCAGGTTACTGCCAATTTTTCCTCTTCATAAC
CATAAAAGCTAGTATTGTANAATCTTTATTGTTCGGAGCAGTGCGGCGCGAGGCACATCTGCGTTTCAGG
AACCCGACCGGTGAAGACGAGGACGCACGGAGGAGAGTCTTCCTTCGGAGGGCTGTCACCCGCTCGGCGG
C
