>Addgene plasmid #14241 | pAG415GAL-ccdB-HA | addgene partial sequence | sequence record 20682 | 14241 with GW3
GGAGAAGTGGCTGATCTCAGCCACCGCGAAAATGACATCAAAAACGCCATTAACCTGATGTTCTGGGGAA
TATAAATGTCAGGCTCCCTTATACACAGCCAGTCTGCAGGTCGACCATAGTGACTGGATATGTTGTGTTT
TACAGTATTATGTAGTCTGTTTTTTATGCAAAATCTAATTTAATATATTGATATTTATATCATTTTACGT
TTCTCGTTCAGCTTTCTTGTACAAAGTGGTGATGGGCTGCAGGAATTCGATATCAAGCTTAGGTGGAATG
TACCCATACGATGTTCCTGACTATGCGGGCTATCCCTATGACGTCCCGGACTATGCAGGATCCTATCCAT
ATGACGTTCCAGATTACGCTGCTCAGTGCTAACTCGAGTCATGTAATTAGTTATGTCACGCTTACATTCA
CGCCCTCCCCCCACATCCGCTCTAACCGAAAAGGAAGGAGTTAGACAACCTGAAGTCTAGGTCCCTATTT
ATTTTTTTATAGTTATGTTAGTATTAAGAACGTTATTTATATTTCAAATTTTTCTTTTTTTTCTGTACAG
ACGCGTGTACGCATGTAACATTATACTGAAAACCTTGCTTGAGAAGGTTTTGGGACGCTCGAAGGCTTTA
ATTTGCGGCCGGTACCCAATTCGCCCTATAGTGAGTCGTATTACGCGCGCTCA
