>Addgene plasmid #14241 | pAG415GAL-ccdB-HA | addgene partial sequence | sequence record 60438 | pGEX-3 5'-CCGGGAGCTGCATGTGTCAGAGG-3'
AAGGGCCTCGTGGATACGCCTATTTTTATAGGTTAATGTCATGATAATAATGGTTTCTTAGTATGATCCA
ATATCAAAGGAAATGATAGCATTGAAGGATGAGACTAATCCAATTGAGGAGTGGCAGCATATAGAACAGC
TAAAGGGTAGTGCTGAAGGAAGCATACGATACCCCGCATGGAATGGGATAATATCACAGGAGGTACTAGA
CTACCTTTCATCCTACATAAATAGACGCATATAAGTACGCATTTAAGCATAAACACGCACTATGCCGTTC
TTCTCATGTATATATATATACAGGCAACACGCAGATATAGGTGCGACGTGAACAGTGAGCTGTATGTGCG
CAGCTCGCGTTGCATTTTCGGAAGCGCTCGTTTTCGGAAACGCTTTGAAGTTCCTATTCCGAAGTTCCTA
TTCTCTAGAAAGTATAGGAACTTCAGAGCGCTTTTGAAAACCAAAAGCGCTCTGAAGACGCACTTTCAAA
AAACCAAAAACGCACCGGACTGTAACGAGCTACTAAAATATTGCGAATACCGCTTCCACAAACATTGCTC
AAAAGTATCTCTTTGCTATATATCTCTGTGCTATATCCCTATATAACCTACCCATCCACCTTTCGCTCCT
TGAACTTGCATCTAAACTCGACCTCTACATTTTTTATGTTTATCTCTAGTATTACTCTTTAGACAAAAAA
ATTGTAGTAAGAACTATTCATAGAGTGAATCGAAAACAATACGAAAATGTAAACATTTCCTATACGTAGT
ATATAGAGACAAAATAGAAGAAACCGTTCATAATTTTCTGACCAATGAAGAATCATCAACGCTATCACTT
TCTGTTCACAAAGTATGCGCAATCCACATCGGTATAGAATATAATCGGGGGATGCC
